>Addgene plasmid #214339 | pET28a_mouse-Pro-IL-18_humanized-triple-mutant | addgene full sequence | sequence record 423185 | Addgene NGS Result
ATCCGGATATAGTTCCTCCTTTCAGCAAAAAACCCCTCAAGACCCGTTTAGAGGCCCCAAGGGGTTATGC
TAGTTATTGCTCAGCGGTGGCAGCAGCCAACTCAGCTTCCTTTCGGGCTTTGTTAGCAGCCGGATCTCAG
TGGTGGTGGTGGTGGTGCTCGAGTGCGGCCGCAAGCTTGTCGACGGAGCTCGAATTCCTAACTTTGATGT
AAGTTAGTGAGAGTGAACATTACAGATTTATCCCCATTTTCATCCTTTTTTTTCAGAATGAGTTTGAAAG
CATCATCTTCCTTTTGGCAAGCAAGAAAGTGTCCTTCATACAGTGAAGATTCAAACTCCATCTTGTTGTG
TCCTGGAACACGTTTCTGAAAGAATATGAGATCACTTTGTATATCATCAATATTTTCAGGTGGATCCATT
TCCTCAAAGGAAATGATCTTGTTCTTACAGGAGAGGGTAGACATTTTACTATCCTTCACAGAGAGGGTCA
CAGCCAGTCCTCTTACTTCACTGTCTTTGTACATGTATATTATCAGTCTGGTCTGGGGTTCACTGGCACT
TTGATCAATATCAGTCATATCCTCGAACACAGGCTGTCTTTTGTCAACGAAGAGAACTTGGTCATTTATA
TTCCGTATTACTGCGGTTGTACACTCAAGTCGGCCAAAGTAGTCTGATTCCAGGTTTTCGTCGTCTTCAG
GTATAAAGTAAAGCGTGTTGTCAATAAACATCATTTCCTTGAAGTTGACGCAAGAGTCTTCTGACATGGC
AGCCATGGATCCGCCCTGAAAATACAGGTTTTCCATATGGCTGCCGCGCGGCACCAGGCCGCTGCTGTGA
TGATGATGATGATGGCTGCTGCCCATGGTATATCTCCTTCTTAAAGTTAAACAAAATTATTTCTAGAGGG
GAATTGTTATCCGCTCACAATTCCCCTATAGTGAGTCGTATTAATTTCGCGGGATCGAGATCTCGATCCT
CTACGCCGGACGCATCGTGGCCGGCATCACCGGCGCCACAGGTGCGGTTGCTGGCGCCTATATCGCCGAC
ATCACCGATGGGGAAGATCGGGCTCGCCACTTCGGGCTCATGAGCGCTTGTTTCGGCGTGGGTATGGTGG
CAGGCCCCGTGGCCGGGGGACTGTTGGGCGCCATCTCCTTGCATGCACCATTCCTTGCGGCGGCGGTGCT
CAACGGCCTCAACCTACTACTGGGCTGCTTCCTAATGCAGGAGTCGCATAAGGGAGAGCGTCGAGATCCC
GGACACCATCGAATGGCGCAAAACCTTTCGCGGTATGGCATGATAGCGCCCGGAAGAGAGTCAATTCAGG
GTGGTGAATGTGAAACCAGTAACGTTATACGATGTCGCAGAGTATGCCGGTGTCTCTTATCAGACCGTTT
CCCGCGTGGTGAACCAGGCCAGCCACGTTTCTGCGAAAACGCGGGAAAAAGTGGAAGCGGCGATGGCGGA
GCTGAATTACATTCCCAACCGCGTGGCACAACAACTGGCGGGCAAACAGTCGTTGCTGATTGGCGTTGCC
ACCTCCAGTCTGGCCCTGCACGCGCCGTCGCAAATTGTCGCGGCGATTAAATCTCGCGCCGATCAACTGG
GTGCCAGCGTGGTGGTGTCGATGGTAGAACGAAGCGGCGTCGAAGCCTGTAAAGCGGCGGTGCACAATCT
TCTCGCGCAACGCGTCAGTGGGCTGATCATTAACTATCCGCTGGATGACCAGGATGCCATTGCTGTGGAA
GCTGCCTGCACTAATGTTCCGGCGTTATTTCTTGATGTCTCTGACCAGACACCCATCAACAGTATTATTT
TCTCCCATGAAGACGGTACGCGACTGGGCGTGGAGCATCTGGTCGCATTGGGTCACCAGCAAATCGCGCT
GTTAGCGGGCCCATTAAGTTCTGTCTCGGCGCGTCTGCGTCTGGCTGGCTGGCATAAATATCTCACTCGC
AATCAAATTCAGCCGATAGCGGAACGGGAAGGCGACTGGAGTGCCATGTCCGGTTTTCAACAAACCATGC
AAATGCTGAATGAGGGCATCGTTCCCACTGCGATGCTGGTTGCCAACGATCAGATGGCGCTGGGCGCAAT
GCGCGCCATTACCGAGTCCGGGCTGCGCGTTGGTGCGGATATCTCGGTAGTGGGATACGACGATACCGAA
GACAGCTCATGTTATATCCCGCCGTTAACCACCATCAAACAGGATTTTCGCCTGCTGGGGCAAACCAGCG
TGGACCGCTTGCTGCAACTCTCTCAGGGCCAGGCGGTGAAGGGCAATCAGCTGTTGCCCGTCTCACTGGT
GAAAAGAAAAACCACCCTGGCGCCCAATACGCAAACCGCCTCTCCCCGCGCGTTGGCCGATTCATTAATG
CAGCTGGCACGACAGGTTTCCCGACTGGAAAGCGGGCAGTGAGCGCAACGCAATTAATGTAAGTTAGCTC
ACTCATTAGGCACCGGGATCTCGACCGATGCCCTTGAGAGCCTTCAACCCAGTCAGCTCCTTCCGGTGGG
CGCGGGGCATGACTATCGTCGCCGCACTTATGACTGTCTTCTTTATCATGCAACTCGTAGGACAGGTGCC
GGCAGCGCTCTGGGTCATTTTCGGCGAGGACCGCTTTCGCTGGAGCGCGACGATGATCGGCCTGTCGCTT
GCGGTATTCGGAATCTTGCACGCCCTCGCTCAAGCCTTCGTCACTGGTCCCGCCACCAAACGTTTCGGCG
AGAAGCAGGCCATTATCGCCGGCATGGCGGCCCCACGGGTGCGCATGATCGTGCTCCTGTCGTTGAGGAC
CCGGCTAGGCTGGCGGGGTTGCCTTACTGGTTAGCAGAATGAATCACCGATACGCGAGCGAACGTGAAGC
GACTGCTGCTGCAAAACGTCTGCGACCTGAGCAACAACATGAATGGTCTTCGGTTTCCGTGTTTCGTAAA
GTCTGGAAACGCGGAAGTCAGCGCCCTGCACCATTATGTTCCGGATCTGCATCGCAGGATGCTGCTGGCT
ACCCTGTGGAACACCTACATCTGTATTAACGAAGCGCTGGCATTGACCCTGAGTGATTTTTCTCTGGTCC
CGCCGCATCCATACCGCCAGTTGTTTACCCTCACAACGTTCCAGTAACCGGGCATGTTCATCATCAGTAA
CCCGTATCGTGAGCATCCTCTCTCGTTTCATCGGTATCATTACCCCCATGAACAGAAATCCCCCTTACAC
GGAGGCATCAGTGACCAAACAGGAAAAAACCGCCCTTAACATGGCCCGCTTTATCAGAAGCCAGACATTA
ACGCTTCTGGAGAAACTCAACGAGCTGGACGCGGATGAACAGGCAGACATCTGTGAATCGCTTCACGACC
ACGCTGATGAGCTTTACCGCAGCTGCCTCGCGCGTTTCGGTGATGACGGTGAAAACCTCTGACACATGCA
GCTCCCGGAGACGGTCACAGCTTGTCTGTAAGCGGATGCCGGGAGCAGACAAGCCCGTCAGGGCGCGTCA
GCGGGTGTTGGCGGGTGTCGGGGCGCAGCCATGACCCAGTCACGTAGCGATAGCGGAGTGTATACTGGCT
TAACTATGCGGCATCAGAGCAGATTGTACTGAGAGTGCACCATTGCGGTGTGAAATACCGCACAGATGCG
TAAGGAGAAAATACCGCATCAGGCGCTCTTCCGCTTCCTCGCTCACTGACTCGCTGCGCTCGGTCGTTCG
GCTGCGGCGAGCGGTATCAGCTCACTCAAAGGCGGTAATACGGTTATCCACAGAATCAGGGGATAACGCA
GGAAAGAACATGTGAGCAAAAGGCCAGCAAAAGGCCAGGAACCGTAAAAAGGCCGCGTTGCTGGCGTTTT
TCCATAGGCTCCGCCCCCCTGACGAGCATCACAAAAATCGACGCTCAAGTCAGAGGTGGCGAAACCCGAC
AGGACTATAAAGATACCAGGCGTTTCCCCCTGGAAGCTCCCTCGTGCGCTCTCCTGTTCCGACCCTGCCG
CTTACCGGATACCTGTCCGCCTTTCTCCCTTCGGGAAGCGTGGCGCTTTCTCATAGCTCACGCTGTAGGT
ATCTCAGTTCGGTGTAGGTCGTTCGCTCCAAGCTGGGCTGTGTGCACGAACCCCCCGTTCAGCCCGACCG
CTGCGCCTTATCCGGTAACTATCGTCTTGAGTCCAACCCGGTAAGACACGACTTATCGCCACTGGCAGCA
GCCACTGGTAACAGGATTAGCAGAGCGAGGTATGTAGGCGGTGCTACAGAGTTCTTGAAGTGGTGGCCTA
ACTACGGCTACACTAGAAGGACAGTATTTGGTATCTGCGCTCTGCTGAAGCCAGTTACCTTCGGAAAAAG
AGTTGGTAGCTCTTGATCCGGCAAACAAACCACCGCTGGTAGCGGTGGTTTTTTTGTTTGCAAGCAGCAG
ATTACGCGCAGAAAAAAAGGATCTCAAGAAGATCCTTTGATCTTTTCTACGGGGTCTGACGCTCAGTGGA
ACGAAAACTCACGTTAAGGGATTTTGGTCATGAACAATAAAACTGTCTGCTTACATAAACAGTAATACAA
GGGGTGTTATGAGCCATATTCAACGGGAAACGTCTTGCTCTAGGCCGCGATTAAATTCCAACATGGATGC
TGATTTATATGGGTATAAATGGGCTCGCGATAATGTCGGGCAATCAGGTGCGACAATCTATCGATTGTAT
GGGAAGCCCGATGCGCCAGAGTTGTTTCTGAAACATGGCAAAGGTAGCGTTGCCAATGATGTTACAGATG
AGATGGTCAGACTAAACTGGCTGACGGAATTTATGCCTCTTCCGACCATCAAGCATTTTATCCGTACTCC
TGATGATGCATGGTTACTCACCACTGCGATCCCCGGGAAAACAGCATTCCAGGTATTAGAAGAATATCCT
GATTCAGGTGAAAATATTGTTGATGCGCTGGCAGTGTTCCTGCGCCGGTTGCATTCGATTCCTGTTTGTA
ATTGTCCTTTTAACAGCGATCGCGTATTTCGTCTCGCTCAGGCGCAATCACGAATGAATAACGGTTTGGT
TGATGCGAGTGATTTTGATGACGAGCGTAATGGCTGGCCTGTTGAACAAGTCTGGAAAGAAATGCATAAA
CTTTTGCCATTCTCACCGGATTCAGTCGTCACTCATGGTGATTTCTCACTTGATAACCTTATTTTTGACG
AGGGGAAATTAATAGGTTGTATTGATGTTGGACGAGTCGGAATCGCAGACCGATACCAGGATCTTGCCAT
CCTATGGAACTGCCTCGGTGAGTTTTCTCCTTCATTACAGAAACGGCTTTTTCAAAAATATGGTATTGAT
AATCCTGATATGAATAAATTGCAGTTTCATTTGATGCTCGATGAGTTTTTCTAAGAATTAATTCATGAGC
GGATACATATTTGAATGTATTTAGAAAAATAAACAAATAGGGGTTCCGCGCACATTTCCCCGAAAAGTGC
CACCTAAATTGTAAGCGTTAATATTTTGTTAAAATTCGCGTTAAATTTTTGTTAAATCAGCTCATTTTTT
AACCAATAGGCCGAAATCGGCAAAATCCCTTATAAATCAAAAGAATAGACCGAGATAGGGT
[37 nt withheld, positions 5592-5628]
AAAGAACGTGGACTCCAACGTCAAAGG
[49 nt withheld, positions 5656-5704]
T
[91 nt withheld, positions 5706-5796]
G
[124 nt withheld, positions 5798-5921]
CCCATTCGCCA
Features (pLannotate 1.2.2; 22 found; start..end, strand, type, name):
     26..73      -  terminator     T7 terminator: transcription terminator for bacteriophage T7 RNA polymerase
     81..130     -  CDS            SET1 (fragment): solubility-enhancement tag derived from T7 phage gene 10B
    140..157     -  CDS            9xHis (fragment): 9xHis affinity tag
    201..776     -  CDS            Il18: IL18_MOUSE - Also known as Igif. Experimental evidence at protein level: Swiss-Prot protein existence level 1. A proinflammatory cytokine primarily involved in polarized T- helper 1 (Th1) cell and natural killer (NK) cell immune responses. Upon binding to IL18R1 and IL18RAP, forms a signaling ternary complex which activates NF-kappa-B, triggering synthesis of inflammatory mediators. Synergizes with IL12/interleukin-12 to induce IFNG synthesis from T- helper 1 (Th1) cells and natural killer (NK) cells. From Mus musculus (Mouse).
    783..803     -  CDS            TEV site: tobacco etch virus (TEV) protease recognition and cleavage site
    810..827     -  CDS            thrombin site: thrombin recognition and cleavage site
    838..854     -  CDS            capTEV™ (fragment): composite tag for in vivo biotinylation, TEV protease cleavage, and 6xHis tagging
    873..895     -  RBS            RBS: efficient ribosome binding site from bacteriophage T7 gene 10 (Olins and Rangwala, 1989)
    910..934     -  protein_bind   lac operator: The lac repressor binds to the lac operator to inhibit transcription in E. coli. This inhibition can be relieved by adding lactose or isopropyl-β-D-thiogalactopyranoside (IPTG). lac repressor encoded by lacI
    935..953     -  promoter       T7 promoter: promoter for bacteriophage T7 RNA polymerase
    975..1254    +  CDS            TcR (fragment): tetracycline efflux protein; tet; confers resistance to tetracycline
   1262..1339    +  promoter       lacI promoter: lacI
   1340..2422    +  CDS            lacI: lac repressor; lacI; The lac repressor binds to the lac operator to inhibit transcription in E. coli. This inhibition can be relieved by adding lactose or isopropyl-β-D-thiogalactopyranoside (IPTG).
   2435..2456    +  protein_bind   CAP binding site: CAP binding activates transcription in the presence of cAMP. E. coli catabolite activator protein
   2471..2762    +  CDS            TcR (fragment): tetracycline efflux protein; tet; confers resistance to tetracycline
   2834..3214    -  CDS            YPB1_ECOLX: Protein predicted: Swiss-Prot protein existence level 4. From Escherichia coli.
   3231..3422    +  CDS            rop: Rop protein, which maintains plasmids at low copy number; rop
   3524..3663    +  misc_feature   bom: basis of mobility region from pBR322
   3849..4437    -  rep_origin     ori: high-copy-number ColE1/pMB1/pBR322/pUC origin of replication
   4559..5374    +  CDS            KanR: aminoglycoside phosphotransferase; aph(3')-Ia; confers resistance to kanamycin in bacteria or G418 (Geneticin®) in eukaryotes
   5383..5440    -  promoter       AmpR promoter (fragment): bla
   5493..5921    -  rep_origin     f1 ori (sequence partly withheld): f1 bacteriophage origin of replication; arrow indicates direction of (+) strand synthesis
