[The description below was written by a language model from this plasmid's Addgene catalogue record and pLannotate feature annotations shown in this document.]
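Description:
pET28a_mouse-Pro-IL-18_humanized-triple-mutant is a bacterial expression plasmid built on the pET28a backbone for overproducing a mutant form of mouse pro-interleukin-18 in E. coli. It replicates from a ColE1/pBR322-type origin accompanied by the rop gene and the bom mobility region. The catalogue lists it as high copy, although rop normally restrains copy number. Selection is by kanamycin through the aminoglycoside phosphotransferase gene, and an f1 origin is also present. The short tetracycline-resistance and AmpR promoter fragments annotated in the sequence are non-functional backbone remnants.

The insert is the full-length mouse Il18 coding sequence, including the pro-domain, cloned between BamHI and EcoRI. It carries the substitutions ENGD29DDEN, N36Y and H41E, which the construct name describes as a "humanized" triple mutant, implying that these residues were changed to their human pro-IL-18 counterparts. Expression is driven by a T7 promoter with an adjacent lac operator and the T7 gene 10 ribosome binding site, and it ends at the T7 terminator. The plasmid-borne lacI gene supplies repressor, so transcription is IPTG-inducible in hosts that provide T7 RNA polymerase. The protein carries an N-terminal His tag followed by a thrombin site from the vector and a TEV protease site directly upstream of Il18, which allows affinity purification and subsequent tag removal. A His-tag fragment annotated downstream of the insert is the vector's optional C-terminal tag. The record lists only the N-terminal tag, so this downstream tag is presumably not translated.

The stated purpose is protein overexpression in bacteria. The associated study concerns the structural basis of cytokine cleavage by inflammatory caspase-4, so the purified protein probably served as a substrate or binding partner there, although the record does not say so.
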