Addgene plasmid #214339: pET28a_mouse-Pro-IL-18_humanized-triple-mutant
Purpose: Protein overexpression in bacteria
Depositing lab: Jonathan Kagan. Depositing organization: Boston Children's Hospital. Publication: Structural insights into cytokine cleavage by inflammatory caspase-4. Devant P, Dong Y, Mintseris J, Ma W, Gygi SP, Wu H, Kagan JC. Nature. 2023 Dec;624(7991):451-459. doi: 10.1038/s41586-023-06751-9. Epub 2023 Nov 22. PubMed 37993712.
Backbone
  Vector backbone: pET28a
  Backbone size w/o insert (bp): 5400
  Vector type: Bacterial Expression
Growth in bacteria
  Bacterial resistance: Kanamycin, 50 μg/mL
  Growth temperature: 37°C
  Growth strain: DH5alpha
  Copy number: High Copy
Gene/Insert
  Gene/Insert name: IL18 (alt names: Pro-IL-18; Pro-Interleukin-18)
  Species: M. musculus (mouse)
  Mutation: ENGD29DDEN_N36Y_H41E
  Entrez Gene: Il18 (a.k.a. Igif, Il-18)
  Promoter: T7
  Tag / fusion protein: His-TEV (N terminal on insert)
  Cloning method: Restriction Enzyme; 5′ cloning site BamHI (not destroyed); 3′ cloning site EcoRI (not destroyed)
  Sequencing primers: 5′ T7-fwd; 3′ T7-term
Terms and licenses: Academic/Nonprofit Terms; Industry Terms: Not Available to Industry
How to cite: pET28a_mouse-Pro-IL-18_humanized-triple-mutant was a gift from Jonathan Kagan (Addgene plasmid # 214339 ; http://n2t.net/addgene:214339 ; RRID:Addgene_214339)
